>Addgene plasmid #244628 | CL20_mEGFP_FOidr_076 | addgene full sequence | sequence record 487985 | Addgene NGS Result
AAAAAAAATCTAACCTCAAGTCAAGGCTTTTCTATGGAATAAGGAATGGACAGCAGGGGGCTGTTTCATA
TACTGATGACCTCTTTATAGCCAACCTTTGTTCATGGCAGCCAGCATATGGGCATATGTTGCCAAACTCT
AAACCAAATACTCATTCTGATGTTTTAAATGATTTGCCCTCCCATATGTCCTTCCGAGTGAGAGACACAA
AAAATTCCAACACACTATTGCAATGAAAATAAATTTCCTTTATTAGCCAGAAGTCAGATGCTCAAGGGGC
TTCATGATGTCCCCATAATTTTTGGCAGAGGGAAAAAGATCTGCTAGCTCGAGCAGCTGAAGCTTTATTG
AGGCTTAAGCAGTGGGTTCCCTAGTTAGCCAGAGAGCTCCCAGGCTCAGATCTGGTCTAACCAGAGAGAC
CCAGTACAGGCAAAAAGCAGATCTTGTCTTCTTTGGGAGTGAATTAGCCCTTCCAGTCCCCCCTTTTCTT
TTAAAAAGTGGCTAAGATCTACAGCTGCCTTGTAAGTCATTGGTCTTAAAGGTACCGTAATCTTATCTAG
AACCGGTTCATTGCAAAAGATCGGGGCCGGCCTCAACACCCTTACCTCCTCGACCCCTTTGTTGCTGCGC
ACCCCCCCTAGCTCCTCTCACCCCTCGAGCTGACCCAGGACCGCCTCTTTGTGAGTACCCAGCCCGACCG
CGAGGTGGAGCTGCGCCCCTACCTCTACTGGGCGCCGCCCCTCGAGCGCCGCGTCCACCGCGACCGCGAG
CCCCAACTTGAAAATCCTCGTAGCCCCGGGAAGCGGCCGCACTTCCCCCGGAGCCTCCGCTTCCGCCCTT
GTACAGCTCGTCCATGCCGAGAGTGATCCCGGCGGCGGTCACGAACTCCAGCAGGACCATGTGATCGCGC
TTCTCGTTGGGGTCTTTGCTCAGCTTGGACTGGGTGCTCAGGTAGTGGTTGTCGGGCAGCAGCACGGGGC
CGTCGCCGATGGGGGTGTTCTGCTGGTAGTGGTCGGCGAGCTGCACGCTGCCGTCCTCGATGTTGTGGCG
GATCTTGAAGTTCACCTTGATGCCGTTCTTCTGCTTGTCGGCCATGATATAGACGTTGTGGCTGTTGTAG
TTGTACTCCAGCTTGTGCCCCAGGATGTTGCCGTCCTCCTTGAAGTCGATGCCCTTCAGCTCGATGCGGT
TCACCAGGGTGTCGCCCTCGAACTTCACCTCGGCGCGGGTCTTGTAGTTGCCGTCGTCCTTGAAGAAGAT
GGTGCGCTCCTGGACGTAGCCTTCGGGCATGGCGGACTTGAAGAAGTCGTGCTGCTTCATGTGGTCGGGG
TAGCGGCTGAAGCACTGCACGCCGTAGGTCAGGGTGGTCACGAGGGTGGGCCAGGGCACGGGCAGCTTGC
CGGTGGTGCAGATGAACTTCAGGGTCAGCTTGCCGTAGGTGGCATCGCCCTCGCCCTCGCCGGACACGCT
GAACTTGTGGCCGTTTACGTCGCCGTCCAGCTCGACCAGGATGGGCACCACCCCGGTGAACAGCTCCTCG
CCCTTGCTCACCATGGTGGCGACCGGTGGATCCCGGGCCCGCGGTACCGTCGACTGCAGAATTCGGTTCA
CTAAACGAGCCCGGTTCACTAAACGAGCTCTGCTTATATAGACCTCCCACCGTACACGCCTACCGCCCAT
TTGCGTCAATGGGGCGGAGTTGTTACGACATTTTGGAAAGTCCCGTTGATTTTGGTGCCAAAACAAACTC
CCATTGACGTCAATGGGGTGGAGACTTGGAAATCCCCGTGAGTCAAACCGCTATCCACGCCCATTGATGT
ACTGCCAAAACCGCATCACCATGGTAATAGCGATGACTAATACGTAGATGTACTGCCAAGTAGGAAAGTC
CCATAAGGTCATGTACTGGGCATAATGCCAGGCGGGCCATTTACCGTCATTGACGTCAATAGGGGGCGTA
CTTGGCATATGATACACTTGATGTACTGCCAAGTGGGCAGTTTACCGTAAATACTCCACCCATTGACGTC
AATGGAAAGTCCCTATTGGCGTTACTATGGGAACATACGTCATTATTGACGTCAATGGGCGGGGGTCGTT
GGGCGGTCAGCCAGGCGGGCCATTTACCGTAAGTTATGTAACGCGGAACTCCATATATGGGCTATGAACT
AATGACCCCGTAATTGATTACTATTAATAACTAGCACGCGTTCGAAGCTTGAGCTCGGTCCCCTCGGGGT
TGGGAGGTGGGTCTGAAACGATAATGGTGAATATCCCTGCCTAACTCTATTCACTATAGAAAGTACAGCA
AAAACTATTCTTAAACCTACCAAGCCTCCTACTATCATTATGAATAATTTTATATACCACAGCCAATTTG
TTATGTTAAACCAATTCCACAAACTTGCCCATTTATCTAATTCCAATAATTCTTGTTCATTCTTTTCTTG
CTGGTTTTGCGATTCTTCAATTAAGGAGTGTATTAAGCTTGTGTAATTGTTAATTTCTCTGTCCCACTCC
ATCCAGGTCGTGTGATTCCAAATCTGTTCCAGAGATTTATTACTCCAACTAGCATTCCAAGGCACAGCAG
TGGTGCAAATGAGTTTTCCAGAGCAACCCCAAATCCCCAGGAGCTGTTGATCCTTTAGGTATCTTTCCAC
AGCCAGGATTCTTGCCTGGAGCTGCTTGATGCCCCAGACTGTGAGTTGCAACAGATGCTGTTGCGCCTCA
ATAGCCCTCAGCAAATTGTTCTGCTGCTGCACTATACCAGACAATAATTGTCTGGCCTGTACCGTCAGCG
TCATTGACGCTGCGCCCATAGTGCTTCCTGCTGCTCCCAAGAACCCAAGGAACAAAGCTCCTATTCCCAC
TGCTCTTTTTTCTCTCTGCACCACTCTTCTCTTTGCCTTGGTGGGTGCTACTCCTAATGGTTCAATTTTT
ACTACTTTATATTTATATAATTCACTTCTCCAATTGTCCCTCATATCTCCTCCTTATGGTGTTTTACTAA
ACTTTTCCATGTTCTAATCCTCATCCTGTCTACTTGCCACACAATCATCACCTGCCATCTGTTTTCCATA
ATCCCTAATGATCTTTGCTTTTCTTCTTGGCACTACTTTTATGTCACTATTATCTTGTATTACTACTGCC
CCTTCACCTTTCCAGAGGAGCTTTGCTGGTCCTTTCCAAAGTGGATTTCTGCTGTCCCTGTAATAAACCC
GAAAATTTTGAATTTTTGTAATTTGTTTTTGTAATTCTTTAGTTTGTATGTCTGTTGCTATTATGTCTAC
TATTCTTTCCCCTGCACTGTACCCCCCAATCCCCCCTTTTCTTTTAAAATTGTGGATGAATACTGCCATT
TGTACTGCTGTCTTAAGATGTTCAGCCTGATCTCTTACCTGTCCTATAATTTTCTTTAATTCTTTATTCA
TAGATTCTACTACTCCTTGACTTTGGGGATTGTAGGGAATTTCCAGGTCTGAAGATCCTGCTGCTTGCTG
TGCTTTTTTCTTACTTTTGTTTTGCTCTTCCTCTATCTTGTCTAAAGCTTCCTTGGTGTCTTTTATCTCT
ATCCTTTGATGCACACAATAGAGGGTTGCTACTGTATTATATAATGATCTAAGTTCTTCTGATCCTGTCT
GAAGGGATGGTTGTAGCTGTCCCAGTATTTGTCTACAGCCTTCTGATGTTTCTAACAGGCCAGTATTAAC
TGCGAATCGTTCTAGCTCCCTGCTTGCCCATACTATATGTTTTAATTTATATTTTTTCTTTCCCCCTGGC
CTTAACCGAATTTTTTCCCATCGCGATCTAATTCTCCCCCGCTTAATACTGACGCTCTCGCACCCATCTC
TCTCCTTCTAGCCTCCGCTAGTCAAAATTTTTGGCGTACTCACCAGTCGCCGCCCCTCGCCTCTTGCCGT
GCGCGCTTCAGCAAGCCGAGTCCTGCGTCGAGAGAGCTCCTCTGGTTTCCCTTTCGCTTTCAAGTCCCTG
TTCGGGCGCCACTGCTAGAGATTTTCCACACTGACTAAAAGGGTCTGAGGGATCTCTAGTTACCAGAGTC
ACACAACAGACGGGCACACACTACTTGAAGCACTCAAGGCAAGCTTTATTGAGGCTTAAGCAGTGGGTTC
CCTAGTTAGCCAGAGAGCTCCCAGGCTCAGATCTGGTCTAACCAGAGAGACCCAGTACAGGCAAAAAGCA
GCTGCTTATATGCAGGATCTGAGGGCTCGCCACTCCCCAGTCCCGCCCAGGCCACGCCTCCCATGGTAAT
AGCGATGACTAATACGTAGATGTACTGCCAAGTAGGAAAGTCCCATAAGGTCATGTACTGGGCATAATGC
CAGGCGGGCCATTTACCGTCATTGACGTCAATAGGGGGCGTACTTGGCATATGATACACTTGATGTACTG
CCAAGTGGGCAGTTTACCGTAAATACTCCACCCATTGACGTCAATGGAAAGTCCCTATTGGCGTTACTAT
GGGAACATACGTCATTATTGACGTCAATGGGCGGGGGTCGTTGGGCGGTCAGCCAGGCGGGCCATTTACC
GTAAGTTATGTAACGCGGAACTCCATATATGGGCTATGAACTAATGACCCCGTAATTGATTACTATTAAT
AACTAGTCAATAATCAATGTCGACCCAGGTGGCACTTTTCGGGGAAATGTGCGCGGAACCCCTATTTGTT
TATTTTTCTAAATACATTCAAATATGTATCCGCTCATGAGACAATAACCCTGATAAATGCTTCAATAATA
TTGAAAAAGGAAGAGTATGAGTATTCAACATTTCCGTGTCGCCCTTATTCCCTTTTTTGCGGCATTTTGC
CTTCCTGTTTTTGCTCACCCAGAAACGCTGGTGAAAGTAAAAGATGCTGAAGATCAGTTGGGTGCACGAG
TGGGTTACATCGAACTGGATCTCAACAGCGGTAAGATCCTTGAGAGTTTTCGCCCCGAAGAACGTTTTCC
AATGATGAGCACTTTTAAAGTTCTGCTATGTGGCGCGGTATTATCCCGTATTGACGCCGGGCAAGAGCAA
CTCGGTCGCCGCATACACTATTCTCAGAATGACTTGGTTGAGTACTCACCAGTCACAGAAAAGCATCTTA
CGGATGGCATGACAGTAAGAGAATTATGCAGTGCTGCCATAACCATGAGTGATAACACTGCGGCCAACTT
ACTTCTGACAACGATCGGAGGACCGAAGGAGCTAACCGCTTTTTTGCACAACATGGGGGATCATGTAACT
CGCCTTGATCGTTGGGAACCGGAGCTGAATGAAGCCATACCAAACGACGAGCGTGACACCACGATGCCTG
TAGCAATGGCAACAACGTTGCGCAAACTATTAACTGGCGAACTACTTACTCTAGCTTCCCGGCAACAATT
AATAGACTGGATGGAGGCGGATAAAGTTGCAGGACCACTTCTGCGCTCGGCCCTTCCGGCTGGCTGGTTT
ATTGCTGATAAATCTGGAGCCGGTGAGCGTGGGTCTCGCGGTATCATTGCAGCACTGGGGCCAGATGGTA
AGCCCTCCCGTATCGTAGTTATCTACACGACGGGGAGTCAGGCAACTATGGATGAACGAAATAGACAGAT
CGCTGAGATAGGTGCCTCACTGATTAAGCATTGGTAACTGTCAGACCAAGTTTACTCATATATACTTTAG
ATTGATTTAAAACTTCATTTTTAATTTAAAAGGATCTAGGTGAAGATCCTTTTTGATAATCTCATGACCA
AAATCCCTTAACGTGAGTTTTCGTTCCACTGAGCGTCAGACCCCGTAGAAAAGATCAAAGGATCTTCTTG
AGATCCTTTTTTTCTGCGCGTAATCTGCTGCTTGCAAACAAAAAAACCACCGCTACCAGCGGTGGTTTGT
TTGCCGGATCAAGAGCTACCAACTCTTTTTCCGAAGGTAACTGGCTTCAGCAGAGCGCAGATACCAAATA
CTGTTCTTCTAGTGTAGCCGTAGTTAGGCCACCACTTCAAGAACTCTGTAGCACCGCCTACATACCTCGC
TCTGCTAATCCTGTTACCAGTGGCTGCTGCCAGTGGCGATAAGTCGTGTCTTACCGGGTTGGACTCAAGA
CGATAGTTACCGGATAAGGCGCAGCGGTCGGGCTGAACGGGGGGTTCGTGCACACAGCCCAGCTTGGAGC
GAACGACCTACACCGAACTGAGATACCTACAGCGTGAGCTATGAGAAAGCGCCACGCTTCCCGAAGGGAG
AAAGGCGGACAGGTATCCGGTAAGCGGCAGGGTCGGAACAGGAGAGCGCACGAGGGAGCTTCCAGGGGGA
AACGCCTGGTATCTTTATAGTCCTGTCGGGTTTCGCCACCTCTGACTTGAGCGTCGATTTTTGTGATGCT
CGTCAGGGGGGCGGAGCCTATGGAAAAACGCCAGCAACGCGGCCTTTTTACGGTTCCTGGCCTTTTGCTG
GCCTTTTGCTCACATGTTCTTTCCTGCGTTATCCCCTGCTTCTGTGGATAACCGTATTACCGCCTTTGAG
TGAGCTGATACCGCTCGCCGCAGCCGAACGACCGAGCGCAGCGAGTCAGTGAGCGAGGAAGCGGAAGAGC
GCCCAATACGCAAACCGCCTCTCCCCGCGCGTTGGCCGATTCATTAATGCAGCGGATCCAGACATGATAA
GATACATTGATGAGTTTGGACAAACCACAACTAGAATGCAGTGAAAAAAATGCTTTATTTGTGAAATTTG
TGATGCTATTGCTTTATTTGTAACCATTATAAGCTGCAATAAACAAGTTAGCTTTTTGCAAAAGCCTAGG
CCTCCAAAAAAGCCTCCTCACTACTTCTGGAATAGCTCAGAGGCCGAGGCGGCCTCGGCCTCTGCATAAA
TAAAAAAAATTAGTCAGCCATGGGGCGGAGAATGGGCGGAACTGGGCGGAGTTAGGGGCGGGATGGGCGG
AGTTAGGGGCGGGACTATGGTTGCTGACTAATTGAGATGCGGATCCGCTGGCACGACAGGTTTCCCGACT
GGAAAGCGGGCAGTGAGCGCAACGCAATTAATGTGAGTTAGCTCACTCATTAGGCACCCCAGGCTTTACA
CTTTATGCTTCCGGCTCGTATGTTGTGTGGAATTGTGAGCGGATAACAATTTCACACAGGAAACAGCTAT
GACCATGATTACGCCAAGCTTGGGCTGCAGGTCGAGGGATCTCCATAAGAGAAGAGGGACAGCTATGACT
GGGAGTAGTCAGGAGAGGAGGAAAAATCTGGCTAGTAAAACATGTAAGGAAAATTTTAGGGATGTTAAAG
AAAAAAATAACACAAAACAAAATAT
Features (pLannotate 1.2.2; 29 found; start..end, strand, type, name):
    199..254     -  polyA_signal   β-globin poly(A) signal: rabbit β-globin polyadenylation signal (Gil and Proudfoot, 1987)
    340..475     -  LTR            3' LTR (ΔU3) (fragment): self-inactivating 3' long terminal repeat (LTR) from HIV-1
    477..545     -  CDS            nef (fragment): NEF_HV1Z2 - Experimental evidence at protein level: Swiss-Prot protein existence level 1. Extracellular Nef protein targets CD4(+) T-lymphocytes for apoptosis by interacting with CXCR4 surface receptors. From Human immunodeficiency virus type 1 group M subtype D (isolate Z2/CDC-Z34) (HIV-1).
    610..795     -  CDS            SYNCRIP (fragment): HNRPQ_HUMAN - Also known as HNRPQ, NSAP1. Experimental evidence at protein level: Swiss-Prot protein existence level 1. Heterogenous nuclear ribonucleoprotein (hnRNP) implicated in mRNA processing mechanisms. Component of the CRD-mediated complex that promotes MYC mRNA stability. Isoform 1, isoform 2 and isoform 3 are associated in vitro with pre-mRNA, splicing intermediates and mature mRNA protein complexes. Isoform 1 binds to apoB mRNA AU-rich sequences. Isoform 1 is part of the APOB mRNA editosome complex and may modulate the postranscriptional C to U RNA-editing of the APOB mRNA through ei
    838..1554    -  CDS            mEGFP: mEGFP is a basic (constitutively fluorescent) green fluorescent protein published in 2002, derived from Aequorea victoria. It has moderate acid sensitivity.
   1568..1605    -  misc_feature   MCS (fragment): multiple cloning site
   1604..1620    -  promoter       tight TRE promoter (fragment): Tet-responsive promoter PTight, consisting of seven tet operator sequences followed by the minimal CMV promoter
   1636..1839    -  promoter       CMV promoter: human cytomegalovirus (CMV) immediate early promoter
   1840..2143    -  enhancer       CMV enhancer: human cytomegalovirus immediate early enhancer
   2211..2227    -  misc_feature   MCS (fragment): multiple cloning site
   2227..2252    -  CDS            Rev (fragment): human immunodeficiency virus 1 (HIV-1) Rev protein; rev; enhances nuclear export of unspliced and incompletely spliced viral mRNAs
   2629..2862    -  misc_feature   RRE: The Rev response element (RRE) of HIV-1 allows for Rev-dependent mRNA export from the nucleus to the cytoplasm.
   2996..3079    -  CDS            vif (fragment): VIF_HV1BR - Experimental evidence at protein level: Swiss-Prot protein existence level 1. Counteracts the innate antiviral activity of host APOBEC3F and APOBEC3G. Forms a complex with host APOBEC3F and APOBEC3G thus preventing the entry of these lethally hypermutating enzymes into progeny virions. Recruits an active E3 ubiquitin ligase complex composed of elongin BC, CUL5, and RBX2 to induce polyubiquitination of APOBEC3G and APOBEC3F. In turn, they are directed to the 26S proteasome for degradation. Vif interaction with APOBEC3G also blocks its cytidine deaminase activity in a proteasome-inde
   3222..3339    -  misc_feature   cPPT/CTS: central polypurine tract and central termination sequence of HIV-1
   3488..3847    -  CDS            HIV-1 gag (fragment): gag protein from human immunodeficiency virus 1; gag
   3831..3956    -  misc_feature   HIV-1 Ψ: packaging signal of human immunodeficiency virus type 1
   4003..4260    -  LTR            5' LTR (truncated): truncated 5' long terminal repeat (LTR) from HIV-1
   4262..4641    -  enhancer       CMV enhancer: human cytomegalovirus immediate early enhancer
   4672..4776    +  promoter       AmpR promoter: bla
   4777..5637    +  CDS            AmpR: β-lactamase; bla; confers resistance to ampicillin, carbenicillin, and related antibiotics
   5808..6396    +  rep_origin     ori: high-copy-number ColE1/pMB1/pBR322/pUC origin of replication
   6579..6633    +  CDS            lacI (fragment): lac repressor; lacI; The lac repressor binds to the lac operator to inhibit transcription in E. coli. This inhibition can be relieved by adding lactose or isopropyl-β-D-thiogalactopyranoside (IPTG).
   6635..6769    -  polyA_signal   SV40 poly(A) signal: SV40 polyadenylation signal
   6789..6924    -  rep_origin     SV40 ori: SV40 origin of replication
   6948..6970    -  promoter       SV40 promoter (fragment): SV40 enhancer and early promoter
   6977..7016    +  CDS            lacI (fragment): lac repressor; lacI; The lac repressor binds to the lac operator to inhibit transcription in E. coli. This inhibition can be relieved by adding lactose or isopropyl-β-D-thiogalactopyranoside (IPTG).
   7029..7050    +  protein_bind   CAP binding site: CAP binding activates transcription in the presence of cAMP. E. coli catabolite activator protein
   7065..7095    +  promoter       lac promoter: promoter for the E. coli lac operon
   7103..7119    +  protein_bind   lac operator: The lac repressor binds to the lac operator to inhibit transcription in E. coli. This inhibition can be relieved by adding lactose or isopropyl-β-D-thiogalactopyranoside (IPTG). lac repressor encoded by lacI
