[The description below was written by a language model from this plasmid's Addgene catalogue record and pLannotate feature annotations shown in this document.]
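Description:
CL20_mEGFP_FOidr_076 is a 7.3 kb mammalian expression plasmid built on the CL20 backbone. The catalogue lists it only as a mammalian expression vector, but the feature table shows the architecture of a self-inactivating HIV-1 lentiviral transfer vector. A CMV enhancer is fused to a truncated 5' LTR to drive genomic RNA production. This is followed by the Ψ packaging signal with a partial gag sequence, the cPPT/CTS, the Rev response element, and a ΔU3 3' LTR fragment backed by a rabbit β-globin polyadenylation signal. Short matches to vif, rev and nef appear to be residual viral sequence rather than functional genes. In bacteria the plasmid is maintained through a high-copy ColE1/pUC-type origin and selected with ampicillin via the β-lactamase gene. The backbone also carries an SV40 origin and poly(A) signal, along with lac promoter/operator remnants.

The payload lies between the RRE and the 3' LTR. An internal CMV enhancer/promoter drives monomeric EGFP fused at the N-terminus of FOidr_076, an unmutated human intrinsically disordered region taken from the JARID2–SYNCRIP fusion protein. The depositor's comment suggests the segment spans residues 506–580 of the fusion. The annotation recognises only a SYNCRIP-derived fragment within the insert, so most or all of the annotated segment comes from the SYNCRIP partner. No selectable marker for mammalian cells is annotated, so mEGFP fluorescence is the readout for expression. The construct is intended for expressing the fluorescently tagged IDR in mammalian cells. It comes from a study linking protein condensate formation to RNA biology, where such a fusion would allow the protein's localisation and any condensate-like behaviour to be imaged.
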