Addgene plasmid #244628: CL20_mEGFP_FOidr_076
Purpose: Express mEGFP-tagged intrinsically disordered protein (IDR), FOidr_076, derived from human fusion protein JARID2_SYNCRIP
Depositing lab: Richard Kriwacki. Depositing organization: St. Jude Children's Research Hospital. Publication: Proteome-wide computational analyses reveal links between protein condensate formation and RNA biology. Maiti S, Tripathi S, Baggett DW, Phillips AH, Park CG, Wang J, Wahiduzzaman, Freyaldenhoven WT, Kinger S, Pioso BJ, Bollinger JC, Somjee R, Lang B, Babu MM, Kriwacki RW. Sci Adv. 2025 Dec 5;11(49):eady1420. doi: 10.1126/sciadv.ady1420. Epub 2025 Dec 3. PubMed 41337585.
Backbone
  Vector backbone: CL20
  Vector type: Mammalian Expression
Growth in bacteria
  Bacterial resistance: Ampicillin, 100 μg/mL
  Growth temperature: 37°C
  Growth strain: NEB Stable
  Copy number: High Copy
Gene/Insert
  Gene/Insert name: FOidr_076
  Species: H. sapiens (human)
  Mutation: Unmutated
  Tag / fusion protein: monomeric EGFP (N terminal on insert)
  Cloning method: Restriction Enzyme; 5′ cloning site Unknown (unknown if destroyed)
Terms and licenses: Academic/Nonprofit Terms; Industry Terms: Not Available to Industry
Depositor comments: JARID2_SYNCRIP_506_580
How to cite: CL20_mEGFP_FOidr_076 was a gift from Richard Kriwacki (Addgene plasmid # 244628 ; http://n2t.net/addgene:244628 ; RRID:Addgene_244628)
